Addgene plasmid #238696: NanoLuc-TEAD4 Fusion Vector
Purpose: Express NanoLuc-TEAD4 Fusion Protein in Mammalian Cells under a CMV promoter
Depositing lab: Promega Corporation.
Backbone
  Vector backbone: pFN224C NanoLuc(R) CMV-Neo BiBRET-Balanced Vector
  Vector type: Mammalian Expression
  Selectable markers: Neomycin
Growth in bacteria
  Bacterial resistance: Chloramphenicol, 25 μg/mL
  Growth temperature: 37°C
  Growth strain: DH5alpha
  Copy number: High Copy
Gene/Insert
  Gene/Insert name: TEAD4
  Species: H. sapiens (human)
  Mutation: None
  Entrez Gene: TEAD4 (a.k.a. EFTR-2, RTEF1, TCF13L1, TEF-3, TEF3, TEFR-1, hRTEF-1B)
  Promoter: CMV
  Tag / fusion protein: NanoLuc (R) (N terminal on backbone)
  Cloning method: Other
Terms and licenses: Academic/Nonprofit Terms; Industry Terms
How to cite: NanoLuc-TEAD4 Fusion Vector was a gift from Promega Corporation (Addgene plasmid # 238696 ; http://n2t.net/addgene:238696 ; RRID:Addgene_238696)
