[The description below was written by a language model from this plasmid's Addgene catalogue record and pLannotate feature annotations shown in this document.]
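Description:
NanoLuc-TEAD4 Fusion Vector is a mammalian expression plasmid built on the pFN224C NanoLuc CMV-Neo BiBRET-Balanced backbone, designed to produce human TEAD4 fused at its N terminus to NanoLuc luciferase. It is maintained in E. coli at high copy through a ColE1/pUC-type origin and selected with chloramphenicol, conferred by a cat gene preceded by the synthetic bacterial EM7 promoter. For selection in mammalian cells, the plasmid carries a neomycin phosphotransferase (neo) cassette that, according to the annotation, lies downstream of an EF-1α core promoter with EF-1α intron A sequences and ends in a synthetic polyadenylation signal.

The payload is a single reading unit in which the human codon-optimized NanoLuc coding sequence sits directly upstream of the unmutated TEAD4 open reading frame, followed by a remnant of a multiple cloning site and an SV40 polyadenylation signal. The catalogue lists CMV as the promoter. The feature table shows a fragment of a minimal CMV promoter just upstream of the fusion on the same strand, adjacent to a CMV enhancer and a further CMV promoter fragment annotated in the opposite orientation facing the EM7-cat region; the record does not explain this arrangement. An SP6 promoter between the CMV element and NanoLuc could allow in vitro transcription of the fusion.

TEAD4 is a transcription factor acting at the end of the Hippo signaling pathway, partnering with the YAP1 and WWTR1/TAZ coactivators. NanoLuc is a small, bright luciferase often used as an energy donor, and the backbone name suggests a bioluminescence resonance energy transfer (BRET) application, though the record states only that the purpose is expressing the fusion protein in mammalian cells.
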