Features (pLannotate 1.2.2; 17 found; start..end, strand, type, name):
     17..98      -  polyA_signal   SV40 poly(A) signal: SV40 polyadenylation signal
    121..204     -  CDS            large T antigen (fragment): large T antigen from SV40 (simian virus 40)
    260..292     -  misc_feature   MCS (fragment): pUC18/19 multiple cloning site
    301..1602    -  CDS            TEAD4: TEAD4_HUMAN - Also known as RTEF1, TCF13L1, TEF3. Experimental evidence at protein level: Swiss-Prot protein existence level 1. Transcription factor which plays a key role in the Hippo signaling pathway, a pathway involved in organ size control and tumor suppression by restricting proliferation and promoting apoptosis. The core of this pathway is composed of a kinase cascade wherein MST1/MST2, in complex with its regulatory protein SAV1, phosphorylates and activates LATS1/2 in complex with its regulatory protein MOB1, which in turn phosphorylates and inactivates YAP1 oncoprotein and WWTR1/TAZ.
   1624..2136    -  CDS            Nluc: NanoLuc® luciferase human codon-optimized
   2175..2193    -  promoter       SP6 promoter: promoter for bacteriophage SP6 RNA polymerase
   2219..2241    -  promoter       minimal CMV promoter (fragment): human cytomegalovirus (CMV) immediate early promoter
   2251..2616    +  enhancer       CMV enhancer: human cytomegalovirus immediate early enhancer
   2618..2805    +  promoter       CMV promoter (fragment): human cytomegalovirus (CMV) immediate early promoter
   2824..2871    +  promoter       EM7 promoter: synthetic bacterial promoter&nbsp
   2903..3559    +  CDS            cat: CAT_ECOLX - Experimental evidence at protein level: Swiss-Prot protein existence level 1. This enzyme is an effector of chloramphenicol resistance in bacteria. From Escherichia coli. This protein is used as a marker in many commonly used cloning vectors, such as pACYC184.
   3734..4322    -  rep_origin     ori: high-copy-number ColE1/pMB1/pBR322/pUC origin of replication
   4448..4496    -  polyA_signal   poly(A) signal: synthetic polyadenylation signal
   4523..5314    -  CDS            neo: KKA2_KLEPN - Also known as kan, nptII. Experimental evidence at protein level: Swiss-Prot protein existence level 1. Resistance to kanamycin, neomycin, paromomycin, ribostamycin, butirosin and gentamicin B. From Klebsiella pneumoniae.
   5701..5904    -  intron         EF-1α intron A: truncated intron upstream of the start codon of human EF-1α
   6530..6639    -  intron         EF-1α intron A (fragment): intron upstream of the start codon of human EF-1α
   6640..6851    -  promoter       EF-1α core promoter: core promoter for human elongation factor EF-1α
>Addgene plasmid #238696 | NanoLuc-TEAD4 Fusion Vector | addgene full sequence | sequence record 481957 | Addgene NGS Result
AAGACGCGTGACGTCGGCAGTGAAAAAAATGCTTTATTTGTGAAATTTGTGATGCTATTGCTTTATTTGT
AACCATTATAAGCTGCAATAAACAAGTTAACAACAACAATTGCATTCATTTTATGTTTCAGGTTCAGGGG
GAGGTGTGGGAGGTTTTTTAAAGCAAGTAAAACCTCTACAAATGTGGTATGGCTGATTATGATCCGCGGC
CGCAATACGTCGACGTTATCAGCTGACTTCGTACGAGAGCCTAGGTGTTTCTAGAGGATCCCCGGGTACC
GAGCCCGAATTCGTTTAAACTTCTTTCACCAGCCTGTAGATGTGGTGCTGAGCCCCGTGCTCACTGGCTG
ACACCTCAAAGACATAGGCAATGCACAGCAAGGTCTCCTGTGTGTCTCTGTTGGTGACCACCTGCAGGAT
GGTGAAGTTCTCCAGCACGCTGTTCATCATGTACTTCTCAGGGAGGTGCTTGAGCTTGTGGATGAAGTTG
ATCATGTACTCACAGAGCGGGGACCGGTGGATGCGGTAAGAGTAGTGTCCATTCTCATAGCGAGCATACT
CTGTCTCAACTTTCTCCACCACCTGCTTGCCGAAAGAGCAGACCTTCGTGGAGCAGGTGATGATCATGTT
CTCGGGGCTCTCATACTGGCTGGAGACCCCATAGAAGGAGCTGCCTTCATCCTCGATGTTGGTGTTGAGG
TCTGCCCAGAACTTCACAAGAAAAAAGGCATTGGAGGGTCCCCGTTCGAAGAGATCCTTGAGTCCACCCT
TTTTCTCCGGGAATTTGTCATAGATTTGGCGGATGTCCACGGCTTCGAGGTAGGGGTCGCTGTAGCTTGG
GCTGGACTGGCCAATGTGCACGAACAGGTGCTTGTTGTACGTGTCCGGGTCCTGCTGCTGCTCCAGGAAG
GCAGAGAACTCCAACATCCAGAGCTTGGAGCTGGCCACGCTGCGGCCCTGCCATGGGGGTGCCGGGGGCG
CAGAGGGCGATGGGGCGGGCCCTGCAGGAGACTCAAACCCTGGCAGAGGCAGCGGAGGCTGGACAGCATA
GGTTTGCTGAGAGAAAGGCTTCACATCATGGGACGTTCCGGCTTGGCCTGGCAAAGCTCCTTGCCAAAAC
CCTGAGACTGCTGGGCGGCCGGGGCCCCGGGCGAGGGCCATGCTACTGTGGAAGGCCGTGGCGGAGATGA
TCTGTGCAGACGACATGGCAGCCATGCTCTGCAGGGCCTTGTCCTTAGCTGCCTGGTCCTTTAGCTTGGC
CTGGATCTCGCGAGCTTTGCGACGAGCCAGCACCTGGATGTGGCTGGAGACCTGCTTCCTGGTGCGGGTC
TTCCCTGTCCGGAGCTTGATGTAGCGGGCAATCAGCTCGTTCCGACCATACATCTTGCCCTCGTCCGACA
GGATGATTTTGCGCCTGCCACAGGGCGGGTAGATGGCGAGGGCCTCCTGGAAACTCTGCTCAATATCCGG
GCTCCACACGCCCTCTGCGTCATTGTCGATGGGCTTGTCCAGTGCCTGACTGCCCCCAGAGGCGGTGCTC
CCCTCAGGGGAGGTGGGAGAGCTCCACTCGTTGGAGGTAATGGTGCCGGCCGTGCCCTCCATGGCGATCG
CGCCGCTCGAGCCCGCCAGAATGCGTTCGCACAGCCGCCAGCCGGTCACTCCGTTGATGGTTACTCGGAA
CAGCAGGGAGCCGTCGGGGTTGATCAGGCGCTCGTCGATAATTTTGTTGCCGTTCCACAGGGTCCCTGTT
ACAGTGATCTTTTTGCCGTCGAACACGGCGATGCCTTCATACGGCCGTCCGAAATAGTCGATCATGTTCG
GCGTAACCCCGTCGATTACCAGTGTGCCATAGTGCAGGATCACCTTAAAGTGATGATCATCCACAGGGTA
CACCACCTTAAAAATTTTTTCGATCTGGCCCATTTGGTCGCCGCTCAGACCTTCATACGGGATGATGACA
TGGATGTCGATCTTCAGCCCATTTTCACCGCTCAGGACAATCCTTTGGATCGGAGTTACGGACACCCCGA
GATTCTGAAACAAACTGGACACACCTCCCTGTTCAAGGACTTGGTCCAGGTTGTAGCCGGCTGTCTGTCG
CCAGTCCCCAACGAAATCTTCGAGTGTGAAGACCATGGTGAGCGCTAGCTGCAAAAAGAACAAGTAGCTT
GTATTCTATAGTGTCACCTAAATGGGCGATCTGACGGTTCACTAAACCAGCTCTGCTTATATAGGCCTCC
CTGGCGCGCCACTAGTTATTAATAGTAATCAATTACGGGGTCATTAGTTCATAGCCCATATATGGAGTTC
CGCGTTACATAACTTACGGTAAATGGCCCGCCTGGCTGACCGCCCAACGACCCCCGCCCATTGACGTCAA
TAATGACGTATGTTCCCATAGTAACGCCAATAGGGACTTTCCATTGACGTCAATGGGTGGAGTATTTACG
GTAAACTGCCCACTTGGCAGTACATCAAGTGTATCATATGCCAAGTCCGCCCCCTATTGACGTCAATGAC
GGTAAATGGCCCGCCTGGCATTATGCCCAGTACATGACCTTACGGGACTTTCCTACTTGGCAGTACATCT
ACGTATTAGTCATCGCTATTACCATGGTGATGCGGTTTTGGCAGTACACCAATGGGCGTGGATAGCGGTT
TGACTCACGGGGATTTCCAAGTCTCCACCCCATTGACGTCAATGGGAGTTTGTTTTGGCACCAAAATCAA
CGGGACTTTCCAAAATGTCGTAATAACCCCGCCCCGTTGACGCAAATGGGCGGTAGGCGTGTACGGTGGG
AGGTCAAATCGAATTCTAATACTGTTGACAATTAATCATCGGCATAGTATATCGGCATAGTATAATACGA
CAAGGTGAGGAACTAAACCCAGGAGGCAGATCATGGAGAAAAAAATCACTGGATATACCACCGTTGATAT
ATCCCAATGGCATCGTAAAGAACATTTTGAGGCATTTCAGTCAGTTGCTCAATGTACCTATAACCAGACC
GTTCAGCTGGATATTACGGCCTTTTTAAAGACCGTAAAGAAAAATAAGCACAAGTTTTATCCGGCCTTTA
TTCACATTCTTGCCCGCCTGATGAATGCTCATCCGGAATTCCGTATGGCAATGAAAGACGGTGAGCTGGT
GATATGGGATAGTGTTCACCCTTGTTACACCGTTTTCCATGAGCAAACTGAAACGTTTTCATCGCTCTGG
AGTGAATACCACGACGATTTCCGGCAGTTTCTACACATATATTCGCAAGATGTGGCGTGTTACGGTGAAA
ACCTGGCCTATTTCCCTAAAGGGTTTATTGAGAATATGTTTTTCGTCTCAGCCAATCCCTGGGTGAGTTT
CACCAGTTTTGATTTAAACGTGGCCAATATGGACAACTTCTTCGCCCCCGTTTTCACTATGGGCAAATAT
TATACGCAAGGCGACAAGGTGCTGATGCCGCTGGCGATTCAGGTTCATCATGCCGTCTGTGATGGCTTCC
ATGTCGGCAGAATGCTTAATGAATTACAACAGTACTGCGATGAGTGGCAGGGCGGGGCGTAAGCGGGACT
CTGGGGTTCGAAATGACCGACCAAGCGACGCCCAACCGGTATCAGCTCACTCAAAGGCGGTAATACGGTT
ATCCACAGAATCAGGGGATAACGCAGGAAAGAACATGTGAGCAAAAGGCCAGCAAAAGGCCAGGAACCGT
AAAAAGGCCGCGTTGCTGGCGTTTTTCCATAGGCTCCGCCCCCCTGACGAGCATCACAAAAATCGACGCT
CAAGTCAGAGGTGGCGAAACCCGACAGGACTATAAAGATACCAGGCGTTTCCCCCTGGAAGCTCCCTCGT
GCGCTCTCCTGTTCCGACCCTGCCGCTTACCGGATACCTGTCCGCCTTTCTCCCTTCGGGAAGCGTGGCG
CTTTCTCATAGCTCACGCTGTAGGTATCTCAGTTCGGTGTAGGTCGTTCGCTCCAAGCTGGGCTGTGTGC
ACGAACCCCCCGTTCAGCCCGACCGCTGCGCCTTATCCGGTAACTATCGTCTTGAGTCCAACCCGGTAAG
ACACGACTTATCGCCACTGGCAGCAGCCACTGGTAACAGGATTAGCAGAGCGAGGTATGTAGGCGGTGCT
ACAGAGTTCTTGAAGTGGTGGCCTAACTACGGCTACACTAGAAGGACAGTATTTGGTATCTGCGCTCTGC
TGAAGCCAGTTACCTTCGGAAAAAGAGTTGGTAGCTCTTGATCCGGCAAACAAACCACCGCTGGTAGCGG
TGGTTTTTTTGTTTGCAAGCAGCAGATTACGCGCAGAAAAAAAGGATTTCAAGAAGATCCTTTGATCTTT
TCTACGGGGTCTGACGCTCAGTGGAACGAAAACTCACGTTAAGGGATTTTGGTCATGAGATTATCAAAAA
GGATCTTCACCTAGATCCTTTTATAGTCCGGAATCGTCACACAAAAAACCAACACACAGATGTAATGAAA
ATAAAGATATTTTATTGCGGCCATCGTGATGGCTAGAGTTCAGAAGAACTCGTCAAGAAGGCGATAGAAG
GCGATGCGCTGCGAATCGGGAGCGGCGATACCGTAAAGCACGAGGAAGCGGTCAGCCCATTCGCCGCCAA
GCTCTTCAGCAATATCACGGGTAGCCAACGCTATGTCCTGATAGCGGTCCGCCACACCCAGCCGGCCACA
GTCGATGAATCCAGAAAAGCGGCCATTTTCCACCATGATATTCGGCAAGCAGGCATCGCCGTGGGTCACG
ACGAGATCCTCGCCGTCGGGCATGCGCGCCTTGAGCCTGGCGAACAGTTCGGCTGGCGCGAGCCCCTGAT
GCTCTTCGTCCAGATCATCCTGATCGACAAGACCGGCTTCCATCCGAGTACGTGCTCGCTCGATGCGATG
TTTCGCTTGGTGGTCGAATGGGCAGGTAGCCGGATCAAGCGTATGCAGCCGCCGCATTGCATCAGCCATG
ATGGATACTTTCTCGGCAGGAGCAAGGTGAGATGACAGGAGATCCTGCCCCGGCACTTCGCCCAATAGCA
GCCAGTCCCTTCCCGCTTCAGTGACAACGTCGAGCACAGCTGCGCAAGGAACGCCCGTCGTGGCCAGCCA
CGATAGCCGCGCTGCCTCGTCCTGCAGTTCATTCAGGGCACCGGACAGGTCGGTCTTGACAAAAAGAACC
GGGCGCCCCTGCGCTGACAGCCGGAACACGGCGGCATCAGAGCAGCCGATTGTCTGTTGTGCCCAGTCAT
AGCCGAATAGCCTCTCCACCCAAGCGGCCGGAGAACCTGCGTGCAATCCATCTTGTTCAATCATGGTGGC
ATCGATTCCCGGTCAACATCCAGTACACCTCCGGCACACCGGCTTCCCCAAGGGCGCCACGCTCTCCCAC
CACAACATCCTCAACAACGGCTACTGGGTGGGCCGCACGGTCGGCTACACGGAGCAGGACCGGGTGTGTC
TGCCGGTGCCCTTCTACCACTGCTTCGGCATGGTCATGGGCAACTTGGGCGCCACCTCCCACGCCGCCTG
CATCGTCATCCCGGCCCCGTCCTTCGAGCCGGCGGCGACGCTGGAGGCGGTGCAGCGGGAGAGGTGCACG
TCCCTGTACGGCGTCCCCACGAAGCCGAATTCCACCACACTGGACTAGATGCATGCTCGACAGTGTGATG
GATATCTGCAGAATTCGGCTTTCACGACACCTGAAATGGAAGAAAAAAACTTTGAACCACTGTCTGAGGC
TTGAGAATGAACCAAGATCCAAACTCAAAAAGGGCAAATTCCAAGGAGAATTACATCAAGTGCCAAGCTG
GCCTAACTTCAGTCTCCACCCACTCAGTGTGGGGAAACTCCATCGCATAAAACCCCTCCCCCCAACCTAA
AGACGACGTACTCCAAAAGCTCGAGAACTAATCGAGGTGCCTGGACGGCGCCCGGTACTCCGTGGAGTCA
CATGAAGCGACGGCTGAGGACGGAAAGGCCCTTTTCCTTTGTGTGGGTGACTCACCCGCCCGCTCTCCCG
AGCGCCGCGTCCTCCATTTTGAGCTGCCTGCAGCAGGGCCGGGAAGCGGCCATCTTTCCGCTCACGCAAC
TGGTGCCGACCGGGCCAGCCTTGCCGCCCAGGGCGGGGCGATACACGGCGGCGCGAGGCCAGGCACCAGA
GCAGGCCGGCCAGCTTGAGACTACCCCCGTCCGATTCTCGGTGGCCGCGCTCGCAGGCCCCGCCTCGCCG
AACATGTGCGCTGGGACGCACGGGCCCCGTCGCCGCCCGCGGCCCCAAAAACCGAAATACCAGTGTGCAG
ATCTTGGCCCGCATTTACAAGACTATCTTGCCAGAAAAAAAGCGTCGCAGCAGGTCATCAAAAATTTTAA
ATGGCTAGAGACTTATCGAAAGCAGCGAGACAGGCGCGAAGGTGCCACCAGATTCGCACGCGGCGGCCCC
AGCGCCCAGGCCAGGCCTCAACTCAAGCACGAGGCGAAGGGGCTCCTTAAGCGCAAGGCCTCGAACTCTC
CCACCCACTTCCAACCCGAAGCTCGGGATCAAGAATCACGTACTGCAGCCAGGTGGAAGTAATTCAAGGC
ACGCAAGGGCCATAACCCGTAAAGAGGCCAGGCCCGCGGGAACCACACACGGCACTTACCTGTGTTCTGG
CGGCAAACCCGTTGCGAAAAAGAACGTTCACGGCGACTACTGCACTTATATACGGTTCTCCCCCACCCTC
GGGAAAAAGGCGGAGCCAGTACACGACATCACTTTCCCAGTTTACCCCGCGCCACCTTCTCTAGGCACCG
GTTCAATTGCCGACCCCTCCCCCCAACTTCTCGGGGACTGTGGGCGATGTGCGCTCTGCCCACTGACGGG
CACCGGAGCC
